Addgene plasmid #98361: PPIE_pLX307
Purpose: Lentiviral expression of PPIE
Depositing lab: William Hahn & Sefi Rosenbluh. Depositing organization: Monash University. Publication: Genetic and Proteomic Interrogation of Lower Confidence Candidate Genes Reveals Signaling Networks in beta-Catenin-Active Cancers. Rosenbluh J, Mercer J, Shrestha Y, Oliver R, Tamayo P, Doench JG, Tirosh I, Piccioni F, Hartenian E, Horn H, Fagbami L, Root DE, Jaffe J, Lage K, Boehm JS, Hahn WC. Cell Syst. 2016 Sep 28;3(3):302-316.e4. doi: 10.1016/j.cels.2016.09.001. PubMed 27684187.
Backbone
  Vector backbone: pLX307
  Backbone manufacturer: David Root (Addgene plasmid # 41392)
  Vector type: Mammalian Expression, Lentiviral
  Selectable markers: Puromycin
Growth in bacteria
  Bacterial resistance: Ampicillin, 100 μg/mL
  Growth temperature: 37°C
  Growth strain: NEB Stable
  Copy number: High Copy
Gene/Insert
  Gene/Insert name: PPIE
  Species: H. sapiens (human)
  Entrez Gene: PPIE (a.k.a. CYP-33, CYP33)
  Promoter: E1Fa
  Tag / fusion protein: V5 (C terminal on backbone)
  Cloning method: Gateway Cloning
  Sequencing primers: 5′ TTCTTCCATTTCAGGTGTCGTGAG; 3′ GTGGATACGCTGCTTTAATGCCTT
Terms and licenses: Academic/Nonprofit Terms; Industry Terms: Not Available to Industry
How to cite: PPIE_pLX307 was a gift from William Hahn & Sefi Rosenbluh (Addgene plasmid # 98361 ; http://n2t.net/addgene:98361 ; RRID:Addgene_98361)
