[The description below was written by a language model from this plasmid's Addgene catalogue record and pLannotate feature annotations shown in this document.]
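Description:
PPIE_pLX307 is a third-generation-style, self-inactivating HIV-1 lentiviral expression plasmid carrying the human PPIE open reading frame (also known as CYP33) in the pLX307 Gateway destination backbone. In bacteria it is maintained through a high-copy ColE1/pUC-type origin and selected with ampicillin via the β-lactamase gene. An f1 origin and remnants of a lac/T7/T3 cloning region are also present in the backbone. The viral genome is transcribed from a chimeric RSV promoter fused to a truncated 5' LTR. It contains the Ψ packaging signal with a partial gag sequence, the Rev response element for Rev-dependent nuclear export, a cPPT/CTS element, and a ΔU3 3' LTR followed by an SV40 polyadenylation signal. The U3 deletion inactivates LTR promoter activity after integration.

Within the provirus, an SV40 early promoter drives puromycin N-acetyltransferase for selection of transduced mammalian cells. Downstream, the constitutive human EF-1α promoter (entered as "E1Fa" in the catalogue) drives PPIE. The insert is flanked by attB1 and attB2 sites left by Gateway recombination and reads into a backbone-encoded C-terminal V5 epitope tag, which allows detection or immunoprecipitation of the protein. A WPRE follows the cassette to enhance transcript stability and expression.

The two sequence records agree in layout but differ by 60 nt. The sequencing-derived record has extra sequence between the V5 tag and the WPRE that is annotated as a short U6 promoter fragment, which is absent from the depositor's sequence. The stated purpose is lentiviral expression of PPIE, and the associated publication concerns candidate genes and signalling networks in β-catenin-active cancers.
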