Features (pLannotate 1.2.2; 33 found; start..end, strand, type, name):
     25..91      +  CDS            small t antigen (fragment): SV40 (simian virus 40) small t antigen
     98..1276    +  promoter       EF-1α promoter: strong constitutive promoter for human elongation factor EF-1α
   1297..1314    +  protein_bind   attB1 (fragment): mutant version of attB; core recombination site for the Gateway® BP reaction BP Clonase™
   1320..2222    +  CDS            PPIE: PPIE_HUMAN - Also known as CYP33 From Homo sapiens (Human).
   2225..2248    -  protein_bind   attB2: mutant version of attB; recombination site for the Gateway® BP reaction BP Clonase™
   2256..2297    +  CDS            V5 tag: epitope tag from simian virus 5
   2348..2936    +  misc_feature   WPRE: woodchuck hepatitis virus posttranscriptional regulatory element
   2987..3006    +  misc_feature   cPPT/CTS (fragment): central polypurine tract and central termination sequence of HIV-1
   3008..3241    +  LTR            3' LTR (ΔU3): self-inactivating 3' long terminal repeat (LTR) from HIV-1
   3319..3440    +  polyA_signal   SV40 poly(A) signal: SV40 polyadenylation signal
   3480..3615    +  rep_origin     SV40 ori: SV40 origin of replication
   3636..3654    -  promoter       T7 promoter: promoter for bacteriophage T7 RNA polymerase
   3662..3817    +  CDS            lacZα (fragment): LacZα fragment of β-galactosidase; lacZ fragment
   3822..4250    +  rep_origin     f1 ori (sequence partly withheld): f1 bacteriophage origin of replication; arrow indicates direction of (+) strand synthesis
   4303..4407    +  promoter       AmpR promoter: bla
   4408..5268    +  CDS            AmpR: β-lactamase; bla; confers resistance to ampicillin, carbenicillin, and related antibiotics
   5439..6027    +  rep_origin     ori: high-copy-number ColE1/pMB1/pBR322/pUC origin of replication
   6210..6302    +  CDS            lacI (fragment): lac repressor; lacI; The lac repressor binds to the lac operator to inhibit transcription in E. coli. This inhibition can be relieved by adding lactose or isopropyl-β-D-thiogalactopyranoside (IPTG).
   6315..6336    +  protein_bind   CAP binding site: CAP binding activates transcription in the presence of cAMP. E. coli catabolite activator protein
   6351..6381    +  promoter       lac promoter: promoter for the E. coli lac operon
   6389..6405    +  protein_bind   lac operator: The lac repressor binds to the lac operator to inhibit transcription in E. coli. This inhibition can be relieved by adding lactose or isopropyl-β-D-thiogalactopyranoside (IPTG). lac repressor encoded by lacI
   6450..6468    +  promoter       T3 promoter: promoter for bacteriophage T3 RNA polymerase
   6496..6722    +  promoter       RSV promoter: Rous sarcoma virus enhancer/promoter
   6723..6903    +  LTR            5' LTR (truncated): truncated 5' long terminal repeat (LTR) from HIV-1
   6950..7075    +  misc_feature   HIV-1 Ψ: packaging signal of human immunodeficiency virus type 1
   7059..7422    +  CDS            HIV-1 gag (fragment): gag protein from human immunodeficiency virus 1; gag
   7568..7801    +  misc_feature   RRE: The Rev response element (RRE) of HIV-1 allows for Rev-dependent mRNA export from the nucleus to the cytoplasm.
   8178..8204    +  CDS            Rev (fragment): human immunodeficiency virus 1 (HIV-1) Rev protein; rev; enhances nuclear export of unspliced and incompletely spliced viral mRNAs
   8211..8234    +  promoter       SV40 promoter (fragment): SV40 early promoter
   8235..8306    +  promoter       SV40 promoter (fragment): SV40 enhancer and early promoter
   8330..8465    +  rep_origin     SV40 ori: SV40 origin of replication
   8511..9107    +  CDS            PuroR (fragment): puromycin N-acetyltransferase; pac from Streptomyces; confers resistance to puromycin
   9156..9273    +  misc_feature   cPPT/CTS: central polypurine tract and central termination sequence of HIV-1
>Addgene plasmid #98361 | PPIE_pLX307 | depositor full sequence | sequence record 180266 | Full Sequence
GGCTCGAGGCCTGCAGGTGCAAAGATGGATAAAGTTTTAAACAGAGAGGAATCTTTGCAGCTAATGGACC
TTCTAGGTCTTGAAAGGAGTGGGAATTGGCTCCGGTGCCCGTCAGTGGGCAGAGCGCACATCGCCCACAG
TCCCCGAGAAGTTGGGGGGAGGGGTCGGCAATTGAACCGGTGCCTAGAGAAGGTGGCGCGGGGTAAACTG
GGAAAGTGATGTCGTGTACTGGCTCCGCCTTTTTCCCGAGGGTGGGGGAGAACCGTATATAAGTGCAGTA
GTCGCCGTGAACGTTCTTTTTCGCAACGGGTTTGCCGCCAGAACACAGGTAAGTGCCGTGTGTGGTTCCC
GCGGGCCTGGCCTCTTTACGGGTTATGGCCCTTGCGTGCCTTGAATTACTTCCACCTGGCTGCAGTACGT
GATTCTTGATCCCGAGCTTCGGGTTGGAAGTGGGTGGGAGAGTTCGAGGCCTTGCGCTTAAGGAGCCCCT
TCGCCTCGTGCTTGAGTTGAGGCCTGGCCTGGGCGCTGGGGCCGCCGCGTGCGAATCTGGTGGCACCTTC
GCGCCTGTCTCGCTGCTTTCGATAAGTCTCTAGCCATTTAAAATTTTTGATGACCTGCTGCGACGCTTTT
TTTCTGGCAAGATAGTCTTGTAAATGCGGGCCAAGATCTGCACACTGGTATTTCGGTTTTTGGGGCCGCG
GGCGGCGACGGGGCCCGTGCGTCCCAGCGCACATGTTCGGCGAGGCGGGGCCTGCGAGCGCGGCCACCGA
GAATCGGACGGGGGTAGTCTCAAGCTGGCCGGCCTGCTCTGGTGCCTGGCCTCGCGCCGCCGTGTATCGC
CCCGCCCTGGGCGGCAAGGCTGGCCCGGTCGGCACCAGTTGCGTGAGCGGAAAGATGGCCGCTTCCCGGC
CCTGCTGCAGGGAGCTCAAAATGGAGGACGCGGCGCTCGGGAGAGCGGGCGGGTGAGTCACCCACACAAA
GGAAAAGGGCCTTTCCGTCCTCAGCCGTCGCTTCATGTGACTCCACGGAGTACCGGGCGCCGTCCAGGCA
CCTCGATTAGTTCTCGAGCTTTTGGAGTACGTCGTCTTTAGGTTGGGGGGAGGGGTTTTATGCGATGGAG
TTTCCCCACACTGAGTGGGTGGAGACTGAAGTTAGGCCAGCTTGGCACTTGATGTAATTCTCCTTGGAAT
TTGCCCTTTTTGAGTTTGGATCTTGGTTCATTCTCAAGCCTCAGACAGTGGTTCAAAGTTTTTTTCTTCC
ATTTCAGGTGTCGTGAGGCTAGCATCGATTGATCAACAAGTTTGTACAAAAAAGTTGGCATGGCCACCAC
CAAGCGCGTCTTGTACGTGGGTGGACTGGCAGAGGAAGTGGACGACAAAGTTCTTCATGCTGCGTTCATT
CCTTTTGGAGACATCACAGATATTCAGATTCCTCTGGATTATGAAACAGAAAAGCACCGAGGATTTGCTT
TTGTTGAATTTGAGTTGGCAGAGGATGCTGCAGCAGCTATCGACAACATGAATGAATCTGAGCTTTTTGG
ACGTACAATTCGTGTCAATTTGGCCAAACCAATGAGAATTAAGGAAGGCTCTTCCAGGCCAGTTTGGTCA
GATGATGACTGGTTGAAGAAGTTTTCTGGGAAGACGCTTGAAGAGAATAAAGAGGAAGAAGGGTCAGAGC
CTCCCAAAGCAGAGACCCAGGAGGGAGAGCCCATTGCTAAAAAGGCCCGCTCAAATCCTCAGGTGTACAT
GGACATCAAGATTGGGAACAAGCCGGCTGGCCGCATCCAGATGCTCCTGCGTTCTGATGTCGTGCCCATG
ACAGCAGAGAATTTCCGCTGCCTGTGCACTCATGAAAAGGGCTTTGGCTTTAAGGGAAGCAGCTTCCACC
GCATCATCCCCCAGTTCATGTGCCAGGGCGGTGATTTCACAAACCACAATGGCACTGGGGGCAAGTCCAT
CTATGGGAAGAAGTTCGATGATGAAAACTTTATCCTCAAGCATACGGGACCAGGTCTACTATCCATGGCC
AACTCTGGCCCAAACACCAATGGCTCTCAGTTCTTCCTGACATGTGACAAGACAGACTGGCTGGATGGCA
AGCATGTGGTGTTTGGAGAGGTCACCGAAGGCCTAGATGTCTTGCGGCAAATTGAGGCCCAGGGCAGCAA
GGACGGGAAGCCAAAGCAGAAGGTGATCATCGCCGACTGTGGGGAGTACGTGTGCCCAACTTTCTTGTAC
AAAGTGGTTGATATCGGTAAGCCTATCCCTAACCCTCTCCTCGGTCTCGATTCTACGTAGTAATGAACTA
GTACCGGTTAAGTCGACAATCAACGCGTTAAGTCGACAATCAACCTCTGGATTACAAAATTTGTGAAAGA
TTGACTGGTATTCTTAACTATGTTGCTCCTTTTACGCTATGTGGATACGCTGCTTTAATGCCTTTGTATC
ATGCTATTGCTTCCCGTATGGCTTTCATTTTCTCCTCCTTGTATAAATCCTGGTTGCTGTCTCTTTATGA
GGAGTTGTGGCCCGTTGTCAGGCAACGTGGCGTGGTGTGCACTGTGTTTGCTGACGCAACCCCCACTGGT
TGGGGCATTGCCACCACCTGTCAGCTCCTTTCCGGGACTTTCGCTTTCCCCCTCCCTATTGCCACGGCGG
AACTCATCGCCGCCTGCCTTGCCCGCTGCTGGACAGGGGCTCGGCTGTTGGGCACTGACAATTCCGTGGT
GTTGTCGGGGAAATCATCGTCCTTTCCTTGGCTGCTCGCCTGTGTTGCCACCTGGATTCTGCGCGGGACG
TCCTTCTGCTACGTCCCTTCGGCCCTCAATCCAGCGGACCTTCCTTCCCGCGGCCTGCTGCCGGCTCTGC
GGCCTCTTCCGCGTCTTCGCCTTCGCCCTCAGACGAGTCGGATCTCCCTTTGGGCCGCCTCCCCGCGTCG
ACTTTAAGACCAATGACTTACAAGGCAGCTGTAGATCTTAGCCACTTTTTAAAAGAAAAGGGGGGACTGG
AAGGGCTAATTCACTCCCAACGAAGACAAGATCTGCTTTTTGCTTGTACTGGGTCTCTCTGGTTAGACCA
GATCTGAGCCTGGGAGCTCTCTGGCTAACTAGGGAACCCACTGCTTAAGCCTCAATAAAGCTTGCCTTGA
GTGCTTCAAGTAGTGTGTGCCCGTCTGTTGTGTGACTCTGGTAACTAGAGATCCCTCAGACCCTTTTAGT
CAGTGTGGAAAATCTCTAGCAGTACGTATAGTAGTTCATGTCATCTTATTATTCAGTATTTATAACTTGC
AAAGAAATGAATATCAGAGAGTGAGAGGAACTTGTTTATTGCAGCTTATAATGGTTACAAATAAAGCAAT
AGCATCACAAATTTCACAAATAAAGCATTTTTTTCACTGCATTCTAGTTGTGGTTTGTCCAAACTCATCA
ATGTATCTTATCATGTCTGGCTCTAGCTATCCCGCCCCTAACTCCGCCCATCCCGCCCCTAACTCCGCCC
AGTTCCGCCCATTCTCCGCCCCATGGCTGACTAATTTTTTTTATTTATGCAGAGGCCGAGGCCGCCTCGG
CCTCTGAGCTATTCCAGAAGTAGTGAGGAGGCTTTTTTGGAGGCCTAGGGACGTACCCAATTCGCCCTAT
AGTGAGTCGTATTACGCGCGCTCACTGGCCGTCGTTTTACAACGTCGTGACTGGGAAAACCCTGGCGTTA
CCCAACTTAATCGCCTTGCAGCACATCCCCCTTTCGCCAGCTGGCGTAATAGCGAAGAGGCCCGCACCGA
TCGCCCTTCCCAACAGTTGCGCAGCCTGAATGGCGAATGGG
[124 nt withheld, positions 3822-3945]
C
[91 nt withheld, positions 3947-4037]
A
[49 nt withheld, positions 4039-4087]
CCTTTGACGTTGGAGTCCACGTTCTTT
[37 nt withheld, positions 4115-4151]
ACCCTATCTCGGTCTATTCTTTTGATTTATAAGGGATTTTGCCGATTTCGGCCTATTGGTTAAAAAATGA
GCTGATTTAACAAAAATTTAACGCGAATTTTAACAAAATATTAACGCTTACAATTTAGGTGGCACTTTTC
GGGGAAATGTGCGCGGAACCCCTATTTGTTTATTTTTCTAAATACATTCAAATATGTATCCGCTCATGAG
ACAATAACCCTGATAAATGCTTCAATAATATTGAAAAAGGAAGAGTATGAGTATTCAACATTTCCGTGTC
GCCCTTATTCCCTTTTTTGCGGCATTTTGCCTTCCTGTTTTTGCTCACCCAGAAACGCTGGTGAAAGTAA
AAGATGCTGAAGATCAGTTGGGTGCACGAGTGGGTTACATCGAACTGGATCTCAACAGCGGTAAGATCCT
TGAGAGTTTTCGCCCCGAAGAACGTTTTCCAATGATGAGCACTTTTAAAGTTCTGCTATGTGGCGCGGTA
TTATCCCGTATTGACGCCGGGCAAGAGCAACTCGGTCGCCGCATACACTATTCTCAGAATGACTTGGTTG
AGTACTCACCAGTCACAGAAAAGCATCTTACGGATGGCATGACAGTAAGAGAATTATGCAGTGCTGCCAT
AACCATGAGTGATAACACTGCGGCCAACTTACTTCTGACAACGATCGGAGGACCGAAGGAGCTAACCGCT
TTTTTGCACAACATGGGGGATCATGTAACTCGCCTTGATCGTTGGGAACCGGAGCTGAATGAAGCCATAC
CAAACGACGAGCGTGACACCACGATGCCTGTAGCAATGGCAACAACGTTGCGCAAACTATTAACTGGCGA
ACTACTTACTCTAGCTTCCCGGCAACAATTAATAGACTGGATGGAGGCGGATAAAGTTGCAGGACCACTT
CTGCGCTCGGCCCTTCCGGCTGGCTGGTTTATTGCTGATAAATCTGGAGCCGGTGAGCGTGGGTCTCGCG
GTATCATTGCAGCACTGGGGCCAGATGGTAAGCCCTCCCGTATCGTAGTTATCTACACGACGGGGAGTCA
GGCAACTATGGATGAACGAAATAGACAGATCGCTGAGATAGGTGCCTCACTGATTAAGCATTGGTAACTG
TCAGACCAAGTTTACTCATATATACTTTAGATTGATTTAAAACTTCATTTTTAATTTAAAAGGATCTAGG
TGAAGATCCTTTTTGATAATCTCATGACCAAAATCCCTTAACGTGAGTTTTCGTTCCACTGAGCGTCAGA
CCCCGTAGAAAAGATCAAAGGATCTTCTTGAGATCCTTTTTTTCTGCGCGTAATCTGCTGCTTGCAAACA
AAAAAACCACCGCTACCAGCGGTGGTTTGTTTGCCGGATCAAGAGCTACCAACTCTTTTTCCGAAGGTAA
CTGGCTTCAGCAGAGCGCAGATACCAAATACTGTTCTTCTAGTGTAGCCGTAGTTAGGCCACCACTTCAA
GAACTCTGTAGCACCGCCTACATACCTCGCTCTGCTAATCCTGTTACCAGTGGCTGCTGCCAGTGGCGAT
AAGTCGTGTCTTACCGGGTTGGACTCAAGACGATAGTTACCGGATAAGGCGCAGCGGTCGGGCTGAACGG
GGGGTTCGTGCACACAGCCCAGCTTGGAGCGAACGACCTACACCGAACTGAGATACCTACAGCGTGAGCT
ATGAGAAAGCGCCACGCTTCCCGAAGGGAGAAAGGCGGACAGGTATCCGGTAAGCGGCAGGGTCGGAACA
GGAGAGCGCACGAGGGAGCTTCCAGGGGGAAACGCCTGGTATCTTTATAGTCCTGTCGGGTTTCGCCACC
TCTGACTTGAGCGTCGATTTTTGTGATGCTCGTCAGGGGGGCGGAGCCTATGGAAAAACGCCAGCAACGC
GGCCTTTTTACGGTTCCTGGCCTTTTGCTGGCCTTTTGCTCACATGTTCTTTCCTGCGTTATCCCCTGAT
TCTGTGGATAACCGTATTACCGCCTTTGAGTGAGCTGATACCGCTCGCCGCAGCCGAACGACCGAGCGCA
GCGAGTCAGTGAGCGAGGAAGCGGAAGAGCGCCCAATACGCAAACCGCCTCTCCCCGCGCGTTGGCCGAT
TCATTAATGCAGCTGGCACGACAGGTTTCCCGACTGGAAAGCGGGCAGTGAGCGCAACGCAATTAATGTG
AGTTAGCTCACTCATTAGGCACCCCAGGCTTTACACTTTATGCTTCCGGCTCGTATGTTGTGTGGAATTG
TGAGCGGATAACAATTTCACACAGGAAACAGCTATGACCATGATTACGCCAAGCGCGCAATTAACCCTCA
CTAAAGGGAACAAAAGCTGGAGCTGCAAGCTTAATGTAGTCTTATGCAATACTCTTGTAGTCTTGCAACA
TGGTAACGATGAGTTAGCAACATGCCTTACAAGGAGAGAAAAAGCACCGTGCATGCCGATTGGTGGAAGT
AAGGTGGTACGATCGTGCCTTATTAGGAAGGCAACAGACGGGTCTGACATGGATTGGACGAACCACTGAA
TTGCCGCATTGCAGAGATATTGTATTTAAGTGCCTAGCTCGATACATAAACGGGTCTCTCTGGTTAGACC
AGATCTGAGCCTGGGAGCTCTCTGGCTAACTAGGGAACCCACTGCTTAAGCCTCAATAAAGCTTGCCTTG
AGTGCTTCAAGTAGTGTGTGCCCGTCTGTTGTGTGACTCTGGTAACTAGAGATCCCTCAGACCCTTTTAG
TCAGTGTGGAAAATCTCTAGCAGTGGCGCCCGAACAGGGACTTGAAAGCGAAAGGGAAACCAGAGGAGCT
CTCTCGACGCAGGACTCGGCTTGCTGAAGCGCGCACGGCAAGAGGCGAGGGGCGGCGACTGGTGAGTACG
CCAAAAATTTTGACTAGCGGAGGCTAGAAGGAGAGAGATGGGTGCGAGAGCGTCAGTATTAAGCGGGGGA
GAATTAGATCGCGATGGGAAAAAATTCGGTTAAGGCCAGGGGGAAAGAAAAAATATAAATTAAAACATAT
AGTATGGGCAAGCAGGGAGCTAGAACGATTCGCAGTTAATCCTGGCCTGTTAGAAACATCAGAAGGCTGT
AGACAAATACTGGGACAGCTACAACCATCCCTTCAGACAGGATCAGAAGAACTTAGATCATTATATAATA
CAGTAGCAACCCTCTATTGTGTGCATCAAAGGATAGAGATAAAAGACACCAAGGAAGCTTTAGACAAGAT
AGAGGAAGAGCAAAACAAAAGTAAGACCACCGCACAGCAAGCGGCCGCTGATCTTCAGACCTGGAGGAGG
AGATATGAGGGACAATTGGAGAAGTGAATTATATAAATATAAAGTAGTAAAAATTGAACCATTAGGAGTA
GCACCCACCAAGGCAAAGAGAAGAGTGGTGCAGAGAGAAAAAAGAGCAGTGGGAATAGGAGCTTTGTTCC
TTGGGTTCTTGGGAGCAGCAGGAAGCACTATGGGCGCAGCGTCAATGACGCTGACGGTACAGGCCAGACA
ATTATTGTCTGGTATAGTGCAGCAGCAGAACAATTTGCTGAGGGCTATTGAGGCGCAACAGCATCTGTTG
CAACTCACAGTCTGGGGCATCAAGCAGCTCCAGGCAAGAATCCTGGCTGTGGAAAGATACCTAAAGGATC
AACAGCTCCTGGGGATTTGGGGTTGCTCTGGAAAACTCATTTGCACCACTGCTGTGCCTTGGAATGCTAG
TTGGAGTAATAAATCTCTGGAACAGATTTGGAATCACACGACCTGGATGGAGTGGGACAGAGAAATTAAC
AATTACACAAGCTTAATACACTCCTTAATTGAAGAATCGCAAAACCAGCAAGAAAAGAATGAACAAGAAT
TATTGGAATTAGATAAATGGGCAAGTTTGTGGAATTGGTTTAACATAACAAATTGGCTGTGGTATATAAA
ATTATTCATAATGATAGTAGGAGGCTTGGTAGGTTTAAGAATAGTTTTTGCTGTACTTTCTATAGTGAAT
AGAGTTAGGCAGGGATATTCACCATTATCGTTTCAGACCCACCTCCCAACCCCGAGGGGACCCATGCATT
GCATCTCAATTAGTCAGCAACCAGGTGTGGAAAGTCCCCAGGCTCCCCAGCAGGCAGAAGTATGCAAAGC
ATGCGTCTCAATTAGTCAGCAACCATAGTCCCGCCCCTAACTCCGCCCATCCCGCCCCTAACTCCGCCCA
GTTCCGCCCATTCTCCGCCCCATGGCTGACTAATTTTTTTTATTTATGCAGAGGCCGAGGCCGCCTCGGC
CTCTGAGCTATTCCAGAAGTAGTGAGGAGGCTTTTTTGGAGGCCTAGGCTTTTGCAAAAAGCTTTCTAGA
GGTACCACCGGAGCTTACCATGACCGAGTACAAGCCCACGGTGCGCCTCGCCACCCGCGACGACGTCCCC
AGGGCCGTACGCACCCTCGCCGCCGCGTTCGCCGACTACCCCGCCACGCGCCACACCGTCGATCCGGACC
GCCACATCGAGCGGGTCACCGAGCTGCAAGAACTCTTCCTCACGCGCGTCGGGCTCGACATCGGCAAGGT
GTGGGTCGCGGACGACGGCGCCGCCGTGGCGGTCTGGACCACGCCGGAGAGCGTCGAAGCGGGGGCGGTG
TTCGCCGAGATCGGCCCGCGCATGGCCGAGTTGAGCGGTTCCCGGCTGGCCGCGCAGCAACAGATGGAAG
GCCTCCTGGCGCCGCACCGGCCCAAGGAGCCCGCGTGGTTCCTGGCCACCGTCGGCGTCTCGCCCGACCA
CCAGGGCAAGGGTCTGGGCAGCGCCGTCGTGCTCCCCGGAGTGGAGGCGGCCGAGCGCGCCGGGGTGCCC
GCCTTCCTGGAGACCTCCGCGCCCCGCAACCTCCCCTTCTACGAGCGGCTCGGCTTCACCGTCACCGCCG
ACGTCGAGGTGCCCGAAGGACCGCGCACCTGGTGCATGACCCGCAAGCCCGGTGCCAGTTAACGAATTCT
AGATCTTGAGACAAATGGCAGTATTCATCCACAATTTTAAAAGAAAAGGGGGGATTGGGGGGTACAGTGC
AGGGGAAAGAATAGTAGACATAATAGCAACAGACATACAAACTAAAGAATTACAAAAACAAATTACAAAA
ATTCAAAATTTTCGGGTTTATTACAGGGACAGCAGAGATCCACTTTGGCGCC
