Features (pLannotate 1.2.2; 34 found; start..end, strand, type, name):
     25..91      +  CDS            small t antigen (fragment): SV40 (simian virus 40) small t antigen
     98..1276    +  promoter       EF-1α promoter: strong constitutive promoter for human elongation factor EF-1α
   1297..1314    +  protein_bind   attB1 (fragment): mutant version of attB; core recombination site for the Gateway® BP reaction BP Clonase™
   1320..2222    +  CDS            PPIE: PPIE_HUMAN - Also known as CYP33 From Homo sapiens (Human).
   2225..2248    -  protein_bind   attB2: mutant version of attB; recombination site for the Gateway® BP reaction BP Clonase™
   2256..2297    +  CDS            V5 tag: epitope tag from simian virus 5
   2313..2366    +  promoter       U6 promoter (fragment): RNA polymerase III promoter for human U6 snRNA
   2408..2996    +  misc_feature   WPRE: woodchuck hepatitis virus posttranscriptional regulatory element
   3047..3066    +  misc_feature   cPPT/CTS (fragment): central polypurine tract and central termination sequence of HIV-1
   3068..3301    +  LTR            3' LTR (ΔU3): self-inactivating 3' long terminal repeat (LTR) from HIV-1
   3379..3500    +  polyA_signal   SV40 poly(A) signal: SV40 polyadenylation signal
   3540..3675    +  rep_origin     SV40 ori: SV40 origin of replication
   3696..3714    -  promoter       T7 promoter: promoter for bacteriophage T7 RNA polymerase
   3722..3877    +  CDS            lacZα (fragment): LacZα fragment of β-galactosidase; lacZ fragment
   3882..4310    +  rep_origin     f1 ori (sequence partly withheld): f1 bacteriophage origin of replication; arrow indicates direction of (+) strand synthesis
   4363..4467    +  promoter       AmpR promoter: bla
   4468..5328    +  CDS            AmpR: β-lactamase; bla; confers resistance to ampicillin, carbenicillin, and related antibiotics
   5499..6087    +  rep_origin     ori: high-copy-number ColE1/pMB1/pBR322/pUC origin of replication
   6270..6362    +  CDS            lacI (fragment): lac repressor; lacI; The lac repressor binds to the lac operator to inhibit transcription in E. coli. This inhibition can be relieved by adding lactose or isopropyl-β-D-thiogalactopyranoside (IPTG).
   6375..6396    +  protein_bind   CAP binding site: CAP binding activates transcription in the presence of cAMP. E. coli catabolite activator protein
   6411..6441    +  promoter       lac promoter: promoter for the E. coli lac operon
   6449..6465    +  protein_bind   lac operator: The lac repressor binds to the lac operator to inhibit transcription in E. coli. This inhibition can be relieved by adding lactose or isopropyl-β-D-thiogalactopyranoside (IPTG). lac repressor encoded by lacI
   6510..6528    +  promoter       T3 promoter: promoter for bacteriophage T3 RNA polymerase
   6556..6782    +  promoter       RSV promoter: Rous sarcoma virus enhancer/promoter
   6783..6963    +  LTR            5' LTR (truncated): truncated 5' long terminal repeat (LTR) from HIV-1
   7010..7135    +  misc_feature   HIV-1 Ψ: packaging signal of human immunodeficiency virus type 1
   7119..7482    +  CDS            HIV-1 gag (fragment): gag protein from human immunodeficiency virus 1; gag
   7628..7861    +  misc_feature   RRE: The Rev response element (RRE) of HIV-1 allows for Rev-dependent mRNA export from the nucleus to the cytoplasm.
   8238..8264    +  CDS            Rev (fragment): human immunodeficiency virus 1 (HIV-1) Rev protein; rev; enhances nuclear export of unspliced and incompletely spliced viral mRNAs
   8271..8294    +  promoter       SV40 promoter (fragment): SV40 early promoter
   8295..8366    +  promoter       SV40 promoter (fragment): SV40 enhancer and early promoter
   8390..8525    +  rep_origin     SV40 ori: SV40 origin of replication
   8571..9167    +  CDS            PuroR (fragment): puromycin N-acetyltransferase; pac from Streptomyces; confers resistance to puromycin
   9216..9333    +  misc_feature   cPPT/CTS: central polypurine tract and central termination sequence of HIV-1
>Addgene plasmid #98361 | PPIE_pLX307 | addgene full sequence | sequence record 190445 | Addgene NGS Result
GGCTCGAGGCCTGCAGGTGCAAAGATGGATAAAGTTTTAAACAGAGAGGAATCTTTGCAGCTAATGGACC
TTCTAGGTCTTGAAAGGAGTGGGAATTGGCTCCGGTGCCCGTCAGTGGGCAGAGCGCACATCGCCCACAG
TCCCCGAGAAGTTGGGGGGAGGGGTCGGCAATTGAACCGGTGCCTAGAGAAGGTGGCGCGGGGTAAACTG
GGAAAGTGATGTCGTGTACTGGCTCCGCCTTTTTCCCGAGGGTGGGGGAGAACCGTATATAAGTGCAGTA
GTCGCCGTGAACGTTCTTTTTCGCAACGGGTTTGCCGCCAGAACACAGGTAAGTGCCGTGTGTGGTTCCC
GCGGGCCTGGCCTCTTTACGGGTTATGGCCCTTGCGTGCCTTGAATTACTTCCACCTGGCTGCAGTACGT
GATTCTTGATCCCGAGCTTCGGGTTGGAAGTGGGTGGGAGAGTTCGAGGCCTTGCGCTTAAGGAGCCCCT
TCGCCTCGTGCTTGAGTTGAGGCCTGGCCTGGGCGCTGGGGCCGCCGCGTGCGAATCTGGTGGCACCTTC
GCGCCTGTCTCGCTGCTTTCGATAAGTCTCTAGCCATTTAAAATTTTTGATGACCTGCTGCGACGCTTTT
TTTCTGGCAAGATAGTCTTGTAAATGCGGGCCAAGATCTGCACACTGGTATTTCGGTTTTTGGGGCCGCG
GGCGGCGACGGGGCCCGTGCGTCCCAGCGCACATGTTCGGCGAGGCGGGGCCTGCGAGCGCGGCCACCGA
GAATCGGACGGGGGTAGTCTCAAGCTGGCCGGCCTGCTCTGGTGCCTGGCCTCGCGCCGCCGTGTATCGC
CCCGCCCTGGGCGGCAAGGCTGGCCCGGTCGGCACCAGTTGCGTGAGCGGAAAGATGGCCGCTTCCCGGC
CCTGCTGCAGGGAGCTCAAAATGGAGGACGCGGCGCTCGGGAGAGCGGGCGGGTGAGTCACCCACACAAA
GGAAAAGGGCCTTTCCGTCCTCAGCCGTCGCTTCATGTGACTCCACGGAGTACCGGGCGCCGTCCAGGCA
CCTCGATTAGTTCTCGAGCTTTTGGAGTACGTCGTCTTTAGGTTGGGGGGAGGGGTTTTATGCGATGGAG
TTTCCCCACACTGAGTGGGTGGAGACTGAAGTTAGGCCAGCTTGGCACTTGATGTAATTCTCCTTGGAAT
TTGCCCTTTTTGAGTTTGGATCTTGGTTCATTCTCAAGCCTCAGACAGTGGTTCAAAGTTTTTTTCTTCC
ATTTCAGGTGTCGTGAGGCTAGCATCGATTGATCAACAAGTTTGTACAAAAAAGTTGGCATGGCCACCAC
CAAGCGCGTCTTGTACGTGGGTGGACTGGCAGAGGAAGTGGACGACAAAGTTCTTCATGCTGCGTTCATT
CCTTTTGGAGACATCACAGATATTCAGATTCCTCTGGATTATGAAACAGAAAAGCACCGAGGATTTGCTT
TTGTTGAATTTGAGTTGGCAGAGGATGCTGCAGCAGCTATCGACAACATGAATGAATCTGAGCTTTTTGG
ACGTACAATTCGTGTCAATTTGGCCAAACCAATGAGAATTAAGGAAGGCTCTTCCAGGCCAGTTTGGTCA
GATGATGACTGGTTGAAGAAGTTTTCTGGGAAGACGCTTGAAGAGAATAAAGAGGAAGAAGGGTCAGAGC
CTCCCAAAGCAGAGACCCAGGAGGGAGAGCCCATTGCTAAAAAGGCCCGCTCAAATCCTCAGGTGTACAT
GGACATCAAGATTGGGAACAAGCCGGCTGGCCGCATCCAGATGCTCCTGCGTTCTGATGTCGTGCCCATG
ACAGCAGAGAATTTCCGCTGCCTGTGCACTCATGAAAAGGGCTTTGGCTTTAAGGGAAGCAGCTTCCACC
GCATCATCCCCCAGTTCATGTGCCAGGGCGGTGATTTCACAAACCACAATGGCACTGGGGGCAAGTCCAT
CTATGGGAAGAAGTTCGATGATGAAAACTTTATCCTCAAGCATACGGGACCAGGTCTACTATCCATGGCC
AACTCTGGCCCAAACACCAATGGCTCTCAGTTCTTCCTGACATGTGACAAGACAGACTGGCTGGATGGCA
AGCATGTGGTGTTTGGAGAGGTCACCGAAGGCCTAGATGTCTTGCGGCAAATTGAGGCCCAGGGCAGCAA
GGACGGGAAGCCAAAGCAGAAGGTGATCATCGCCGACTGTGGGGAGTACGTGTGCCCAACTTTCTTGTAC
AAAGTGGTTGATATCGGTAAGCCTATCCCTAACCCTCTCCTCGGTCTCGATTCTACGTAGTAATGAACTA
GTCCGTAACTTGAAAGTATTTCGATTTCTTGGCTTTATATATCTTGTGGAAAGGACGAGTGTCATGCCCC
CCGTTTACCGTTACGCGTTAAGTCGACAATCAACCTCTGGATTACAAAATTTGTGAAAGATTGACTGGTA
TTCTTAACTATGTTGCTCCTTTTACGCTATGTGGATACGCTGCTTTAATGCCTTTGTATCATGCTATTGC
TTCCCGTATGGCTTTCATTTTCTCCTCCTTGTATAAATCCTGGTTGCTGTCTCTTTATGAGGAGTTGTGG
CCCGTTGTCAGGCAACGTGGCGTGGTGTGCACTGTGTTTGCTGACGCAACCCCCACTGGTTGGGGCATTG
CCACCACCTGTCAGCTCCTTTCCGGGACTTTCGCTTTCCCCCTCCCTATTGCCACGGCGGAACTCATCGC
CGCCTGCCTTGCCCGCTGCTGGACAGGGGCTCGGCTGTTGGGCACTGACAATTCCGTGGTGTTGTCGGGG
AAATCATCGTCCTTTCCTTGGCTGCTCGCCTGTGTTGCCACCTGGATTCTGCGCGGGACGTCCTTCTGCT
ACGTCCCTTCGGCCCTCAATCCAGCGGACCTTCCTTCCCGCGGCCTGCTGCCGGCTCTGCGGCCTCTTCC
GCGTCTTCGCCTTCGCCCTCAGACGAGTCGGATCTCCCTTTGGGCCGCCTCCCCGCGTCGACTTTAAGAC
CAATGACTTACAAGGCAGCTGTAGATCTTAGCCACTTTTTAAAAGAAAAGGGGGGACTGGAAGGGCTAAT
TCACTCCCAACGAAGACAAGATCTGCTTTTTGCTTGTACTGGGTCTCTCTGGTTAGACCAGATCTGAGCC
TGGGAGCTCTCTGGCTAACTAGGGAACCCACTGCTTAAGCCTCAATAAAGCTTGCCTTGAGTGCTTCAAG
TAGTGTGTGCCCGTCTGTTGTGTGACTCTGGTAACTAGAGATCCCTCAGACCCTTTTAGTCAGTGTGGAA
AATCTCTAGCAGTACGTATAGTAGTTCATGTCATCTTATTATTCAGTATTTATAACTTGCAAAGAAATGA
ATATCAGAGAGTGAGAGGAACTTGTTTATTGCAGCTTATAATGGTTACAAATAAAGCAATAGCATCACAA
ATTTCACAAATAAAGCATTTTTTTCACTGCATTCTAGTTGTGGTTTGTCCAAACTCATCAATGTATCTTA
TCATGTCTGGCTCTAGCTATCCCGCCCCTAACTCCGCCCATCCCGCCCCTAACTCCGCCCAGTTCCGCCC
ATTCTCCGCCCCATGGCTGACTAATTTTTTTTATTTATGCAGAGGCCGAGGCCGCCTCGGCCTCTGAGCT
ATTCCAGAAGTAGTGAGGAGGCTTTTTTGGAGGCCTAGGGACGTACCCAATTCGCCCTATAGTGAGTCGT
ATTACGCGCGCTCACTGGCCGTCGTTTTACAACGTCGTGACTGGGAAAACCCTGGCGTTACCCAACTTAA
TCGCCTTGCAGCACATCCCCCTTTCGCCAGCTGGCGTAATAGCGAAGAGGCCCGCACCGATCGCCCTTCC
CAACAGTTGCGCAGCCTGAATGGCGAATGGG
[124 nt withheld, positions 3882-4005]
C
[91 nt withheld, positions 4007-4097]
A
[49 nt withheld, positions 4099-4147]
CCTTTGACGTTGGAGTCCACGTTCTTT
[37 nt withheld, positions 4175-4211]
ACCCTATCTCGGTCTATTCTTTTGATTTATAAGGGATTTTGCCGATTTCGGCCTATTGGTTAAAAAATGA
GCTGATTTAACAAAAATTTAACGCGAATTTTAACAAAATATTAACGCTTACAATTTAGGTGGCACTTTTC
GGGGAAATGTGCGCGGAACCCCTATTTGTTTATTTTTCTAAATACATTCAAATATGTATCCGCTCATGAG
ACAATAACCCTGATAAATGCTTCAATAATATTGAAAAAGGAAGAGTATGAGTATTCAACATTTCCGTGTC
GCCCTTATTCCCTTTTTTGCGGCATTTTGCCTTCCTGTTTTTGCTCACCCAGAAACGCTGGTGAAAGTAA
AAGATGCTGAAGATCAGTTGGGTGCACGAGTGGGTTACATCGAACTGGATCTCAACAGCGGTAAGATCCT
TGAGAGTTTTCGCCCCGAAGAACGTTTTCCAATGATGAGCACTTTTAAAGTTCTGCTATGTGGCGCGGTA
TTATCCCGTATTGACGCCGGGCAAGAGCAACTCGGTCGCCGCATACACTATTCTCAGAATGACTTGGTTG
AGTACTCACCAGTCACAGAAAAGCATCTTACGGATGGCATGACAGTAAGAGAATTATGCAGTGCTGCCAT
AACCATGAGTGATAACACTGCGGCCAACTTACTTCTGACAACGATCGGAGGACCGAAGGAGCTAACCGCT
TTTTTGCACAACATGGGGGATCATGTAACTCGCCTTGATCGTTGGGAACCGGAGCTGAATGAAGCCATAC
CAAACGACGAGCGTGACACCACGATGCCTGTAGCAATGGCAACAACGTTGCGCAAACTATTAACTGGCGA
ACTACTTACTCTAGCTTCCCGGCAACAATTAATAGACTGGATGGAGGCGGATAAAGTTGCAGGACCACTT
CTGCGCTCGGCCCTTCCGGCTGGCTGGTTTATTGCTGATAAATCTGGAGCCGGTGAGCGTGGGTCTCGCG
GTATCATTGCAGCACTGGGGCCAGATGGTAAGCCCTCCCGTATCGTAGTTATCTACACGACGGGGAGTCA
GGCAACTATGGATGAACGAAATAGACAGATCGCTGAGATAGGTGCCTCACTGATTAAGCATTGGTAACTG
TCAGACCAAGTTTACTCATATATACTTTAGATTGATTTAAAACTTCATTTTTAATTTAAAAGGATCTAGG
TGAAGATCCTTTTTGATAATCTCATGACCAAAATCCCTTAACGTGAGTTTTCGTTCCACTGAGCGTCAGA
CCCCGTAGAAAAGATCAAAGGATCTTCTTGAGATCCTTTTTTTCTGCGCGTAATCTGCTGCTTGCAAACA
AAAAAACCACCGCTACCAGCGGTGGTTTGTTTGCCGGATCAAGAGCTACCAACTCTTTTTCCGAAGGTAA
CTGGCTTCAGCAGAGCGCAGATACCAAATACTGTTCTTCTAGTGTAGCCGTAGTTAGGCCACCACTTCAA
GAACTCTGTAGCACCGCCTACATACCTCGCTCTGCTAATCCTGTTACCAGTGGCTGCTGCCAGTGGCGAT
AAGTCGTGTCTTACCGGGTTGGACTCAAGACGATAGTTACCGGATAAGGCGCAGCGGTCGGGCTGAACGG
GGGGTTCGTGCACACAGCCCAGCTTGGAGCGAACGACCTACACCGAACTGAGATACCTACAGCGTGAGCT
ATGAGAAAGCGCCACGCTTCCCGAAGGGAGAAAGGCGGACAGGTATCCGGTAAGCGGCAGGGTCGGAACA
GGAGAGCGCACGAGGGAGCTTCCAGGGGGAAACGCCTGGTATCTTTATAGTCCTGTCGGGTTTCGCCACC
TCTGACTTGAGCGTCGATTTTTGTGATGCTCGTCAGGGGGGCGGAGCCTATGGAAAAACGCCAGCAACGC
GGCCTTTTTACGGTTCCTGGCCTTTTGCTGGCCTTTTGCTCACATGTTCTTTCCTGCGTTATCCCCTGAT
TCTGTGGATAACCGTATTACCGCCTTTGAGTGAGCTGATACCGCTCGCCGCAGCCGAACGACCGAGCGCA
GCGAGTCAGTGAGCGAGGAAGCGGAAGAGCGCCCAATACGCAAACCGCCTCTCCCCGCGCGTTGGCCGAT
TCATTAATGCAGCTGGCACGACAGGTTTCCCGACTGGAAAGCGGGCAGTGAGCGCAACGCAATTAATGTG
AGTTAGCTCACTCATTAGGCACCCCAGGCTTTACACTTTATGCTTCCGGCTCGTATGTTGTGTGGAATTG
TGAGCGGATAACAATTTCACACAGGAAACAGCTATGACCATGATTACGCCAAGCGCGCAATTAACCCTCA
CTAAAGGGAACAAAAGCTGGAGCTGCAAGCTTAATGTAGTCTTATGCAATACTCTTGTAGTCTTGCAACA
TGGTAACGATGAGTTAGCAACATGCCTTACAAGGAGAGAAAAAGCACCGTGCATGCCGATTGGTGGAAGT
AAGGTGGTACGATCGTGCCTTATTAGGAAGGCAACAGACGGGTCTGACATGGATTGGACGAACCACTGAA
TTGCCGCATTGCAGAGATATTGTATTTAAGTGCCTAGCTCGATACATAAACGGGTCTCTCTGGTTAGACC
AGATCTGAGCCTGGGAGCTCTCTGGCTAACTAGGGAACCCACTGCTTAAGCCTCAATAAAGCTTGCCTTG
AGTGCTTCAAGTAGTGTGTGCCCGTCTGTTGTGTGACTCTGGTAACTAGAGATCCCTCAGACCCTTTTAG
TCAGTGTGGAAAATCTCTAGCAGTGGCGCCCGAACAGGGACTTGAAAGCGAAAGGGAAACCAGAGGAGCT
CTCTCGACGCAGGACTCGGCTTGCTGAAGCGCGCACGGCAAGAGGCGAGGGGCGGCGACTGGTGAGTACG
CCAAAAATTTTGACTAGCGGAGGCTAGAAGGAGAGAGATGGGTGCGAGAGCGTCAGTATTAAGCGGGGGA
GAATTAGATCGCGATGGGAAAAAATTCGGTTAAGGCCAGGGGGAAAGAAAAAATATAAATTAAAACATAT
AGTATGGGCAAGCAGGGAGCTAGAACGATTCGCAGTTAATCCTGGCCTGTTAGAAACATCAGAAGGCTGT
AGACAAATACTGGGACAGCTACAACCATCCCTTCAGACAGGATCAGAAGAACTTAGATCATTATATAATA
CAGTAGCAACCCTCTATTGTGTGCATCAAAGGATAGAGATAAAAGACACCAAGGAAGCTTTAGACAAGAT
AGAGGAAGAGCAAAACAAAAGTAAGACCACCGCACAGCAAGCGGCCGCTGATCTTCAGACCTGGAGGAGG
AGATATGAGGGACAATTGGAGAAGTGAATTATATAAATATAAAGTAGTAAAAATTGAACCATTAGGAGTA
GCACCCACCAAGGCAAAGAGAAGAGTGGTGCAGAGAGAAAAAAGAGCAGTGGGAATAGGAGCTTTGTTCC
TTGGGTTCTTGGGAGCAGCAGGAAGCACTATGGGCGCAGCGTCAATGACGCTGACGGTACAGGCCAGACA
ATTATTGTCTGGTATAGTGCAGCAGCAGAACAATTTGCTGAGGGCTATTGAGGCGCAACAGCATCTGTTG
CAACTCACAGTCTGGGGCATCAAGCAGCTCCAGGCAAGAATCCTGGCTGTGGAAAGATACCTAAAGGATC
AACAGCTCCTGGGGATTTGGGGTTGCTCTGGAAAACTCATTTGCACCACTGCTGTGCCTTGGAATGCTAG
TTGGAGTAATAAATCTCTGGAACAGATTTGGAATCACACGACCTGGATGGAGTGGGACAGAGAAATTAAC
AATTACACAAGCTTAATACACTCCTTAATTGAAGAATCGCAAAACCAGCAAGAAAAGAATGAACAAGAAT
TATTGGAATTAGATAAATGGGCAAGTTTGTGGAATTGGTTTAACATAACAAATTGGCTGTGGTATATAAA
ATTATTCATAATGATAGTAGGAGGCTTGGTAGGTTTAAGAATAGTTTTTGCTGTACTTTCTATAGTGAAT
AGAGTTAGGCAGGGATATTCACCATTATCGTTTCAGACCCACCTCCCAACCCCGAGGGGACCCATGCATT
GCATCTCAATTAGTCAGCAACCAGGTGTGGAAAGTCCCCAGGCTCCCCAGCAGGCAGAAGTATGCAAAGC
ATGCGTCTCAATTAGTCAGCAACCATAGTCCCGCCCCTAACTCCGCCCATCCCGCCCCTAACTCCGCCCA
GTTCCGCCCATTCTCCGCCCCATGGCTGACTAATTTTTTTTATTTATGCAGAGGCCGAGGCCGCCTCGGC
CTCTGAGCTATTCCAGAAGTAGTGAGGAGGCTTTTTTGGAGGCCTAGGCTTTTGCAAAAAGCTTTCTAGA
GGTACCACCGGAGCTTACCATGACCGAGTACAAGCCCACGGTGCGCCTCGCCACCCGCGACGACGTCCCC
AGGGCCGTACGCACCCTCGCCGCCGCGTTCGCCGACTACCCCGCCACGCGCCACACCGTCGATCCGGACC
GCCACATCGAGCGGGTCACCGAGCTGCAAGAACTCTTCCTCACGCGCGTCGGGCTCGACATCGGCAAGGT
GTGGGTCGCGGACGACGGCGCCGCCGTGGCGGTCTGGACCACGCCGGAGAGCGTCGAAGCGGGGGCGGTG
TTCGCCGAGATCGGCCCGCGCATGGCCGAGTTGAGCGGTTCCCGGCTGGCCGCGCAGCAACAGATGGAAG
GCCTCCTGGCGCCGCACCGGCCCAAGGAGCCCGCGTGGTTCCTGGCCACCGTCGGCGTCTCGCCCGACCA
CCAGGGCAAGGGTCTGGGCAGCGCCGTCGTGCTCCCCGGAGTGGAGGCGGCCGAGCGCGCCGGGGTGCCC
GCCTTCCTGGAGACCTCCGCGCCCCGCAACCTCCCCTTCTACGAGCGGCTCGGCTTCACCGTCACCGCCG
ACGTCGAGGTGCCCGAAGGACCGCGCACCTGGTGCATGACCCGCAAGCCCGGTGCCAGTTAACGAATTCT
AGATCTTGAGACAAATGGCAGTATTCATCCACAATTTTAAAAGAAAAGGGGGGATTGGGGGGTACAGTGC
AGGGGAAAGAATAGTAGACATAATAGCAACAGACATACAAACTAAAGAATTACAAAAACAAATTACAAAA
ATTCAAAATTTTCGGGTTTATTACAGGGACAGCAGAGATCCACTTTGGCGCC
